Addgene plasmid #133872: pJBL7030
Purpose: Atz reporter plasmid
Depositing lab: Julius Lucks. Depositing organization: Northwestern University. Publication: Design and Optimization of a Cell-Free Atrazine Biosensor. Silverman AD, Akova U, Alam KK, Jewett MC, Lucks JB. ACS Synth Biol. 2020 Mar 20;9(3):671-677. doi: 10.1021/acssynbio.9b00388. Epub 2020 Mar 3. PubMed 32078765.
Backbone
  Vector backbone: pUC19
  Backbone size w/o insert (bp): 3096
  Total vector size (bp): 3967
  Vector type: Bacterial Expression, Synthetic Biology
Growth in bacteria
  Bacterial resistance: Ampicillin, 100 μg/mL
  Growth temperature: 37°C
  Growth strain: DH5alpha
  Copy number: High Copy
Gene/Insert
  Gene/Insert name: AtzO-sfGFP
  Species: Synthetic
  Insert size (bp): 871
  Promoter: modification of pAtzDEF
  Cloning method: Gibson Cloning
  Sequencing primers: 5′ GTTTTCCCAGTCACGAC
Terms and licenses: Academic/Nonprofit Terms; Industry Terms: Not Available to Industry
Depositor comments: A154T mutation in superfolder GFP does not impact plasmid function
How to cite: pJBL7030 was a gift from Julius Lucks (Addgene plasmid # 133872 ; http://n2t.net/addgene:133872 ; RRID:Addgene_133872)
