[The description below was written by a language model from this plasmid's Addgene catalogue record and pLannotate feature annotations shown in this document.]
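Description:
pJBL7030 is a bacterial expression and synthetic-biology reporter plasmid built on a pUC19 backbone, about 4 kb in total. It is propagated in E. coli through the high-copy ColE1/pUC-type origin and selected with ampicillin via the β-lactamase gene under its native bla promoter. Remnants of the pUC19 architecture are still detectable in the annotation, including fragments of lacZα, the multiple cloning site, the lac promoter/operator with its CAP binding site, and short rop, bom and lacI fragments. These appear to be backbone leftovers rather than functional parts of the reporter.

The payload is a synthetic insert of roughly 870 bp called AtzO-sfGFP, assembled by Gibson cloning. It places superfolder GFP, a rapidly maturing green fluorescent protein, under a promoter recorded as a modification of pAtzDEF. The "AtzO" in the name suggests an operator element for an Atz-pathway regulator, although the feature table does not annotate the promoter or operator, and the record does not name the regulator or its ligand. Downstream of the sfGFP coding sequence lie a short His-tag-like match (annotated as a capTEV fragment), a 5S rRNA segment and the rrnB T1 terminator, which together end transcription of the reporter. The depositor notes an A154T substitution in sfGFP that does not affect plasmid function.

The stated purpose is an Atz reporter plasmid, and the associated publication concerns a cell-free atrazine biosensor. The construct therefore serves as the fluorescent output module, with GFP signal reporting activity of the Atz-responsive promoter.
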