Features (pLannotate 1.2.2; 15 found; start..end, strand, type, name):
     72..107     +  CDS            rop (fragment): Rop protein, which maintains plasmids at low copy number; rop
    209..308     +  misc_feature   bom (fragment): basis of mobility region from pBR322
    314..467     -  CDS            lacZα (fragment): LacZα fragment of β-galactosidase; lacZ fragment
    652..1365    +  CDS            Superfolder GFP: Superfolder GFP is a basic (constitutively fluorescent) green fluorescent protein published in 2005, derived from Aequorea victoria. It is reported to be a very rapidly-maturing weak dimer.
   1433..1450    +  CDS            capTEV™ (fragment): composite tag for in vivo biotinylation, TEV protease cleavage, and 6xHis tagging
   1557..1672    +  ncRNA          5S rRNA: Accession: RF00001 - 5S ribosomal RNA
   1676..1722    +  terminator     rrnB T1 terminator: transcription terminator T1 from the E. coli rrnB gene
   1771..1805    +  misc_feature   MCS (fragment): pUC18/19 multiple cloning site
   1842..1858    -  protein_bind   lac operator: The lac repressor binds to the lac operator to inhibit transcription in E. coli. This inhibition can be relieved by adding lactose or isopropyl-β-D-thiogalactopyranoside (IPTG). lac repressor encoded by lacI
   1866..1896    -  promoter       lac promoter: promoter for the E. coli lac operon
   1911..1932    -  protein_bind   CAP binding site: CAP binding activates transcription in the presence of cAMP. E. coli catabolite activator protein
   1945..2037    -  CDS            lacI (fragment): lac repressor; lacI; The lac repressor binds to the lac operator to inhibit transcription in E. coli. This inhibition can be relieved by adding lactose or isopropyl-β-D-thiogalactopyranoside (IPTG).
   2219..2807    -  rep_origin     ori: high-copy-number ColE1/pMB1/pBR322/pUC origin of replication
   2978..3838    -  CDS            AmpR: β-lactamase; bla; confers resistance to ampicillin, carbenicillin, and related antibiotics
   3839..3943    -  promoter       AmpR promoter: bla
>Addgene plasmid #133872 | pJBL7030 | addgene full sequence | sequence record 273104 | Addgene NGS Result
CTGACGTCTAAGAAACCATTATTATCATGACATTAACCTATAAAAATAGGCGTATCACGAGGCCCTTTCG
TCTCGCGCGTTTCGGTGATGACGGTGAAAACCTCTGACACATGCAGCTCCCGGAGACGGTCACAGCTTGT
CTGTAAGCGGATGCCGGGAGCAGACAAGCCCGTCAGGGCGCGTCAGCGGGTGTTGGCGGGTGTCGGGGCT
GGCTTAACTATGCGGCATCAGAGCAGATTGTACTGAGAGTGCACCATATGCGGTGTGAAATACCGCACAG
ATGCGTAAGGAGAAAATACCGCATCAGGCGCCATTCGCCATTCAGGCTGCGCAACTGTTGGGAAGGGCGA
TCGGTGCGGGCCTCTTCGCTATTACGCCAGCTGGCGAAAGGGGGATGTGCTGCAAGGCGATTAAGTTGGG
TAACGCCAGGGTTTTCCCAGTCACGACGTTGTAAAACGACGGCCAGTAAGATCTCGGCTGAATTCTAAAG
ATCTCATGCGAGTCAAAGCAAGATCGGTGCCGGATCGGCACCAGTTAGGTCGGAAAAAGGCGGCAGTCAA
GTGCGCAGGGCGGCGTTATAATTGAACGAAACGTCGACTCTCGAGTGAGATTGTTGACGGTACCGTATTT
TGGATCTAGGAGGAAGGATCTATGAGCAAAGGAGAAGAACTTTTCACTGGAGTTGTCCCAATTCTTGTTG
AATTAGATGGTGATGTTAATGGGCACAAATTTTCTGTCCGTGGAGAGGGTGAAGGTGATGCTACAAACGG
AAAACTCACCCTTAAATTTATTTGCACTACTGGAAAACTACCTGTTCCGTGGCCAACACTTGTCACTACT
CTGACCTATGGTGTTCAATGCTTTTCCCGTTATCCGGATCACATGAAACGGCATGACTTTTTCAAGAGTG
CCATGCCCGAAGGTTATGTACAGGAACGCACTATATCTTTCAAAGATGACGGGACCTACAAGACGCGTGC
TGAAGTCAAGTTTGAAGGTGATACCCTTGTTAATCGTATCGAGTTAAAGGGTATTGATTTTAAAGAAGAT
GGAAACATTCTTGGACACAAACTCGAGTACAACTTTAACTCACACAATGTATACATCACGACAGACAAAC
AAAAGAATGGAATCAAAGCTAACTTCAAAATTCGCCACAACGTTGAAGATGGTTCCGTTCAACTAGCAGA
CCATTATCAACAAAATACTCCAATTGGCGATGGCCCTGTCCTTTTACCAGACAACCATTACCTGTCGACA
CAATCTGTCCTTTCGAAAGATCCCAACGAAAAGCGTGACCACATGGTCCTTCTTGAGTTTGTAACTGCTG
CTGGGATTACACATGGCATGGATGAGCTCTACAAATAAGGATCTGAAGCTTGGGCCCGAACAAAAACTCA
TCTCAGAAGAGGATCTGAATAGCGCCGTCGACCATCATCATCATCATCATTGAGTTTAAACGGTCTCCAG
CTTGGCTGTTTTGGTGGATGAGAGAAGATTTTCAGCCTGATACAGATTAAATCAGAACGCAGAAGCGGTC
TGATAAAACAGAATTTGCCTGGCGGCAGTAGCGCGGTGGTCCCACCTGACCCCATGCCGAACTCAGAAGT
GAAACGCCGTAGCGCCGATGGTAGTGTGGGGTCTCCCCATGCGAGAGTAGGGAACTGCCAGGCATCAAAT
AAAACGAAAGGCTCAGTCGAAAGACTGGGCCTTTCGTTTTATCTGTTGTTTGTCGGTGAACTCTGAAAGG
AGGAACTATATCCGGATCGAGATCCTCTAGAGTCGACCTGCAGGCATGCAAGCTTGGCGTAATCATGGTC
ATAGCTGTTTCCTGTGTGAAATTGTTATCCGCTCACAATTCCACACAACATACGAGCCGGAAGCATAAAG
TGTAAAGCCTGGGGTGCCTAATGAGTGAGCTAACTCACATTAATTGCGTTGCGCTCACTGCCCGCTTTCC
AGTCGGGAAACCTGTCGTGCCAGCTGCATTAATGAATCGGCCAACGCGCGGGGAGAGGCGGTTTGCGTAT
TGGGCGCTCTTCCGCTTCCTCGCTCACTGACTCGCTGCGCTCGGTCGTTCGGCTGCGGCGAGCGGTATCA
GCTCACTCAAAGGCGGTAATACGGTTATCCACAGAATCAGGGGATAACGCAGGAAAGAACATGTGAGCAA
AAGGCCAGCAAAGGCCAGGAACCGTAAAAAGGCCGCGTTGCTGGCGTTTTTCCATAGGCTCCGCCCCCCT
GACGAGCATCACAAAAATCGACGCTCAAGTCAGAGGTGGCGAAACCCGACAGGACTATAAAGATACCAGG
CGTTTCCCCCTGGAAGCTCCCTCGTGCGCTCTCCTGTTCCGACCCTGCCGCTTACCGGATACCTGTCCGC
CTTTCTCCCTTCGGGAAGCGTGGCGCTTTCTCATAGCTCACGCTGTAGGTATCTCAGTTCGGTGTAGGTC
GTTCGCTCCAAGCTGGGCTGTGTGCACGAACCCCCCGTTCAGCCCGACCGCTGCGCCTTATCCGGTAACT
ATCGTCTTGAGTCCAACCCGGTAAGACACGACTTATCGCCACTGGCAGCAGCCACTGGTAACAGGATTAG
CAGAGCGAGGTATGTAGGCGGTGCTACAGAGTTCTTGAAGTGGTGGCCTAACTACGGCTACACTAGAAGA
ACAGTATTTGGTATCTGCGCTCTGCTGAAGCCAGTTACCTTCGGAAAAAGAGTTGGTAGCTCTTGATCCG
GCAAACAAACCACCGCTGGTAGCGGTGGTTTTTTTGTTTGCAAGCAGCAGATTACGCGCAGAAAAAAAGG
ATCTCAAGAAGATCCTTTGATCTTTTCTACGGGGTCTGACGCTCAGTGGAACGAAAACTCACGTTAAGGG
ATTTTGGTCATGAGATTATCAAAAAGGATCTTCACCTAGATCCTTTTAAATTAAAAATGAAGTTTTAAAT
CAATCTAAAGTATATATGAGTAAACTTGGTCTGACAGTTACCAATGCTTAATCAGTGAGGCACCTATCTC
AGCGATCTGTCTATTTCGTTCATCCATAGTTGCCTGACTCCCCGTCGTGTAGATAACTACGATACGGGAG
GGCTTACCATCTGGCCCCAGTGCTGCAATGATACCGCGAGACCCACGCTCACCGGCTCCAGATTTATCAG
CAATAAACCAGCCAGCCGGAAGGGCCGAGCGCAGAAGTGGTCCTGCAACTTTATCCGCCTCCATCCAGTC
TATTAATTGTTGCCGGGAAGCTAGAGTAAGTAGTTCGCCAGTTAATAGTTTGCGCAACGTTGTTGCCATT
GCTACAGGCATCGTGGTGTCACGCTCGTCGTTTGGTATGGCTTCATTCAGCTCCGGTTCCCAACGATCAA
GGCGAGTTACATGATCCCCCATGTTGTGCAAAAAAGCGGTTAGCTCCTTCGGTCCTCCGATCGTTGTCAG
AAGTAAGTTGGCCGCAGTGTTATCACTCATGGTTATGGCAGCACTGCATAATTCTCTTACTGTCATGCCA
TCCGTAAGATGCTTTTCTGTGACTGGTGAGTACTCAACCAAGTCATTCTGAGAATAGTGTATGCGGCGAC
CGAGTTGCTCTTGCCCGGCGTCAATACGGGATAATACCGCGCCACATAGCAGAACTTTAAAAGTGCTCAT
CATTGGAAAACGTTCTTCGGGGCGAAAACTCTCAAGGATCTTACCGCTGTTGAGATCCAGTTCGATGTAA
CCCACTCGTGCACCCAACTGATCTTCAGCATCTTTTACTTTCACCAGCGTTTCTGGGTGAGCAAAAACAG
GAAGGCAAAATGCCGCAAAAAAGGGAATAAGGGCGACACGGAAATGTTGAATACTCATACTCTTCCTTTT
TCAATATTATTGAAGCATTTATCAGGGTTATTGTCTCATGAGCGGATACATATTTGAATGTATTTAGAAA
AATAAACAAATAGGGGTTCCGCGCACATTTCCCCGAAAAGTGCCAC
