>Addgene plasmid #133872 | pJBL7030 | depositor partial sequence | sequence record 257335 | pJBL7030 sequence 3967 bps
TGCCGCAAAAAAGGGAATAAGGGCGACACGGAAATGTTGAATACTCATACTCTTCCTTTTTCAATATTAT
TGAAGCATTTATCAGGGTTATTGTCTCATGAGCGGATACATATTTGAATGTATTTAGAAAAATAAACAAA
TAGGGGTTCCGCGCACATTTCCCCGAAAAGTGCCACCTGACGTCTAAGAAACCATTATTATCATGACATT
AACCTATAAAAATAGGCGTATCACGAGGCCCTTTCGTCTCGCGCGTTTCGGTGATGACGGTGAAAACCTC
TGACACATGCAGCTCCCGGAGACGGTCACAGCTTGTCTGTAAGCGGATGCCGGGAGCAGACAAGCCCGTC
AGGGCGCGTCAGCGGGTGTTGGCGGGTGTCGGGGCTGGCTTAACTATGCGGCATCAGAGCAGATTGTACT
GAGAGTGCACCATATGCGGTGTGAAATACCGCACAGATGCGTAAGGAGAAAATACCGCATCAGGCGCCAT
TCGCCATTCAGGCTGCGCAACTGTTGGGAAGGGCGATCGGTGCGGGCCTCTTCGCTATTACGCCAGCTGG
CGAAAGGGGGATGTGCTGCAAGGCGATTAAGTTGGGTAACGCCAGGGTTTTCCCAGTCACGACGTTGTAA
AACGACGGCCAGTAAGATCTCGGCTGAATTCTAAAGATCTCATGCGAGTCAAAGCAAGATCGGTGCCGGA
TCGGCACCAGTTAGGTCGGAAAAAGGCGGCAGTCAAGTGCGCAGGGCGGCGTTATAATTGAACGAAACGT
CGACTCTCGAGTGAGATTGTTGACGGTACCGTATTTTGGATCTAGGAGGAAGGATCTATGAGCAAAGGAG
AAGAACTTTTCACTGGAGTTGTCCCAATTCTTGTTGAATTAGATGGTGATGTTAATGGGCACAAATTTTC
TGTCCGTGGAGAGGGTGAAGGTGATGCTACAAACGGAAAACTCACCCTTAAATTTATTTGCACTACTGGA
AAACTACCTGTTCCGTGGCCAACACTTGTCACTACTCTGACCTATGGTGTTCAATGCTTTTCCCGTTATC
CGGATCACATGAAACGGCATGACTTTTTCAAGAGTGCCATGCCCGAAGGTTATGTACAGGAACGCACTAT
ATCTTTCAAAGATGACGGGACCTACAAGACGCGTGCTGAAGTCAAGTTTGAAGGTGATACCCTTGTTAAT
CGTATCGAGTTAAAGGGTATTGATTTTAAAGAAGATGGAAACATTCTTGGACACAAACTCGAGTACAACT
TTAACTCACACAATGTATACATCACGGCAGACAAACAAAAGAATGGAATCAAAGCTAACTTCAAAATTCG
CCACAACGTTGAAGATGGTTCCGTTCAACTAGCAGACCATTATCAACAAAATACTCCAATTGGCGATGGC
CCTGTCCTTTTACCAGACAACCATTACCTGTCGACACAATCTGTCCTTTCGAAAGATCCCAACGAAAAGC
GTGACCACATGGTCCTTCTTGAGTTTGTAACTGCTGCTGGGATTACACATGGCATGGATGAGCTCTACAA
ATAAGGATCTGAAGCTTGGGCCCGAACAAAAACTCATCTCAGAAGAGGATCTGAATAGCGCCGTCGACCA
TCATCATCATCATCATTGAGTTTAAACGGTCTCCAGCTTGGCTGTTTTGGCGGATGAGAGAAGATTTTCA
GCCTGATACAGATTAAATCAGAACGCAGAAGCGGTCTGATAAAACAGAATTTGCCTGGCGGCAGTAGCGC
GGTGGTCCCACCTGACCCCATGCCGAACTCAGAAGTGAAACGCCGTAGCGCCGATGGTAGTGTGGGGTCT
CCCCATGCGAGAGTAGGGAACTGCCAGGCATCAAATAAAACGAAAGGCTCAGTCGAAAGACTGGGCCTTT
CGTTTTATCTGTTGTTTGTCGGTGAACTCTGAAAGGAGGAACTATATCCGGATCGAGATCCTCTAGAGTC
GACCTGCAGGCATGCAAGCTTGGCGTAATCATGGTCATAGCTGTTTCCTGTGTGAAATTGTTATCCGCTC
ACAATTCCACACAACATACGAGCCGGAAGCATAAAGTGTAAAGCCTGGGGTGCCTAATGAGTGAGCTAAC
TCACATTAATTGCGTTGCGCTCACTGCCCGCTTTCCAGTCGGGAAACCTGTCGTGCCAGCTGCATTAATG
AATCGGCCAACGCGCGGGGAGAGGCGGTTTGCGTATTGGGCGCTCTTCCGCTTCCTCGCTCACTGACTCG
CTGCGCTCGGTCGTTCGGCTGCGGCGAGCGGTATCAGCTCACTCAAAGGCGGTAATACGGTTATCCACAG
AATCAGGGGATAACGCAGGAAAGAACATGTGAGCAAAAGGCCAGCAAAAGGCCAGGAACCGTAAAAAGGC
CGCGTTGCTGGCGTTTTTCCATAGGCTCCGCCCCCCTGACGAGCATCACAAAAATCGACGCTCAAGTCAG
AGGTGGCGAAACCCGACAGGACTATAAAGATACCAGGCGTTTCCCCCTGGAAGCTCCCTCGTGCGCTCTC
CTGTTCCGACCCTGCCGCTTACCGGATACCTGTCCGCCTTTCTCCCTTCGGGAAGCGTGGCGCTTTCTCA
TAGCTCACGCTGTAGGTATCTCAGTTCGGTGTAGGTCGTTCGCTCCAAGCTGGGCTGTGTGCACGAACCC
CCCGTTCAGCCCGACCGCTGCGCCTTATCCGGTAACTATCGTCTTGAGTCCAACCCGGTAAGACACGACT
TATCGCCACTGGCAGCAGCCACTGGTAACAGGATTAGCAGAGCGAGGTATGTAGGCGGTGCTACAGAGTT
CTTGAAGTGGTGGCCTAACTACGGCTACACTAGAAGAACAGTATTTGGTATCTGCGCTCTGCTGAAGCCA
GTTACCTTCGGAAAAAGAGTTGGTAGCTCTTGATCCGGCAAACAAACCACCGCTGGTAGCGGTGGTTTTT
TTGTTTGCAAGCAGCAGATTACGCGCAGAAAAAAAGGATCTCAAGAAGATCCTTTGATCTTTTCTACGGG
GTCTGACGCTCAGTGGAACGAAAACTCACGTTAAGGGATTTTGGTCATGAGATTATCAAAAAGGATCTTC
ACCTAGATCCTTTTAAATTAAAAATGAAGTTTTAAATCAATCTAAAGTATATATGAGTAAACTTGGTCTG
ACAGTTACCAATGCTTAATCAGTGAGGCACCTATCTCAGCGATCTGTCTATTTCGTTCATCCATAGTTGC
CTGACTCCCCGTCGTGTAGATAACTACGATACGGGAGGGCTTACCATCTGGCCCCAGTGCTGCAATGATA
CCGCGAGACCCACGCTCACCGGCTCCAGATTTATCAGCAATAAACCAGCCAGCCGGAAGGGCCGAGCGCA
GAAGTGGTCCTGCAACTTTATCCGCCTCCATCCAGTCTATTAATTGTTGCCGGGAAGCTAGAGTAAGTAG
TTCGCCAGTTAATAGTTTGCGCAACGTTGTTGCCATTGCTACAGGCATCGTGGTGTCACGCTCGTCGTTT
GGTATGGCTTCATTCAGCTCCGGTTCCCAACGATCAAGGCGAGTTACATGATCCCCCATGTTGTGCAAAA
AAGCGGTTAGCTCCTTCGGTCCTCCGATCGTTGTCAGAAGTAAGTTGGCCGCAGTGTTATCACTCATGGT
TATGGCAGCACTGCATAATTCTCTTACTGTCATGCCATCCGTAAGATGCTTTTCTGTGACTGGTGAGTAC
TCAACCAAGTCATTCTGAGAATAGTGTATGCGGCGACCGAGTTGCTCTTGCCCGGCGTCAATACGGGATA
ATACCGCGCCACATAGCAGAACTTTAAAAGTGCTCATCATTGGAAAACGTTCTTCGGGGCGAAAACTCTC
AAGGATCTTACCGCTGTTGAGATCCAGTTCGATGTAACCCACTCGTGCACCCAACTGATCTTCAGCATCT
TTTACTTTCACCAGCGTTTCTGGGTGAGCAAAAACAGGAAGGCAAAA
